Addgene plasmid #164654: pCS2-npas4l
Purpose: for the synthesis of zebrafish npas4l mRNA
Depositing lab: Didier Stainier. Depositing organization: Max Planck Institute for Heart and Lung Research. Publication: Endothelial versus pronephron fate decision is modulated by the transcription factors Cloche/Npas4l, Tal1, and Lmo2. Mattonet K, Riemslagh FW, Guenther S, Prummel KD, Kesavan G, Hans S, Ebersberger I, Brand M, Burger A, Reischauer S, Mosimann C, Stainier DYR. Sci Adv. 2022 Sep 2;8(35):eabn2082. doi: 10.1126/sciadv.abn2082. Epub 2022 Aug 31. PubMed 36044573.
Backbone
  Vector backbone: pCS2
  Backbone size w/o insert (bp): 4063
  Total vector size (bp): 6007
  Vector type: mRNA synthesis
Growth in bacteria
  Bacterial resistance: Ampicillin, 100 μg/mL
  Growth temperature: 37°C
  Growth strain: DH5alpha
  Copy number: High Copy
Gene/Insert
  Gene/Insert name: npas4l (alt name: clo)
  Species: D. rerio (zebrafish)
  Insert size (bp): 1944
  Mutation: Please see depositor comments
  Entrez Gene: npas4l (a.k.a. c, clo, cloc)
  Promoter: SP6
  Cloning method: Unknown
  Sequencing primers: 5′ SP6; 3′ T3
Resource information
  A portion of this plasmid was derived from a plasmid made by: cloned by Michele Marass Genome-wide strategies reveal target genes of Npas4l associated with vascular development in zebrafish Michele Marass, Arica Beisaw, Claudia Gerri, Francesca Luzzani, Nana Fukuda, Stefan Günther, Carsten Kuenne, Sven Reischauer, Didier Y. R. Stainier Development 2019 146: dev173427 doi: 10.1242/dev.173427 Published 3 June 2019
Terms and licenses: Academic/Nonprofit Terms; Industry Terms: Not Available to Industry
Depositor comments: Addgene NGS result had deletion of amino acids 349-352 (TSSS). Depositor confirmed that this deletion does not affect the plasmid function.
How to cite: pCS2-npas4l was a gift from Didier Stainier (Addgene plasmid # 164654 ; http://n2t.net/addgene:164654 ; RRID:Addgene_164654)
