[The description below was written by a language model from this plasmid's Addgene catalogue record and pLannotate feature annotations shown in this document.]
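Description:
pCS2-npas4l is a pCS2-based plasmid made for in vitro synthesis of mRNA encoding zebrafish (Danio rerio) Npas4l, the transcription factor also known as Cloche (clo). It is propagated in E. coli as a high-copy plasmid through a ColE1/pUC-type origin and selected with ampicillin via the β-lactamase gene. An f1 phage origin and remnants of the lac region (lac promoter and operator, CAP site, lacI and lacZα fragments) are carried over from the backbone and have no role in the payload.

The npas4l coding sequence of about 1.9 kb lies directly downstream of an SP6 promoter, so SP6 RNA polymerase produces sense transcripts from the template. An SV40 polyadenylation signal follows the insert, so that signal is included in the transcript, a standard pCS2 arrangement for producing injectable message. The simian CMV IE94 enhancer/promoter sits upstream of the SP6 site across the plasmid's circular junction, so the same cassette could in principle also be expressed directly from DNA in vertebrate cells, although the record lists only mRNA synthesis as the purpose. T7 (fragment) and T3 promoters flank the poly(A) region in the antisense orientation. The T3 site is listed as the 3′ sequencing primer site and SP6 as the 5′ one.

The sequenced plasmid is 5,992 nt, slightly shorter than the catalogued 6,007 bp. Sequencing also showed a four-residue deletion in Npas4l (amino acids 349–352), which the depositor reports does not affect function. The associated publication concerns endothelial versus pronephron fate decisions in zebrafish.
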