Features (pLannotate 1.2.2; 15 found; start..end, strand, type, name):
     35..53      +  promoter       SP6 promoter: promoter for bacteriophage SP6 RNA polymerase
     88..2016    +  CDS            npas4l: NPS4L_DANRE - Also known as clo From Danio rerio (Zebrafish) (Brachydanio rerio).
   2022..2039    -  promoter       T7 promoter (fragment): promoter for bacteriophage T7 RNA polymerase
   2044..2178    -  polyA_signal   SV40 poly(A) signal: SV40 polyadenylation signal
   2291..2309    -  promoter       T3 promoter: promoter for bacteriophage T3 RNA polymerase
   2354..2370    -  protein_bind   lac operator: The lac repressor binds to the lac operator to inhibit transcription in E. coli. This inhibition can be relieved by adding lactose or isopropyl-β-D-thiogalactopyranoside (IPTG). lac repressor encoded by lacI
   2378..2408    -  promoter       lac promoter: promoter for the E. coli lac operon
   2423..2444    -  protein_bind   CAP binding site: CAP binding activates transcription in the presence of cAMP. E. coli catabolite activator protein
   2457..2549    -  CDS            lacI (fragment): lac repressor; lacI; The lac repressor binds to the lac operator to inhibit transcription in E. coli. This inhibition can be relieved by adding lactose or isopropyl-β-D-thiogalactopyranoside (IPTG).
   2732..3320    -  rep_origin     ori: high-copy-number ColE1/pMB1/pBR322/pUC origin of replication
   3491..4351    -  CDS            AmpR: β-lactamase; bla; confers resistance to ampicillin, carbenicillin, and related antibiotics
   4352..4456    -  promoter       AmpR promoter: bla
   4509..4937    -  rep_origin     f1 ori (sequence partly withheld): f1 bacteriophage origin of replication; arrow indicates direction of (+) strand synthesis
   4942..5008    -  CDS            lacZα (fragment): LacZα fragment of β-galactosidase; lacZ fragment
   5015..5992    +  promoter       CMV IE94 promoter: enhancer/promoter region of simian cytomegalovirus major immediate early transcription unit IE94
>Addgene plasmid #164654 | pCS2-npas4l | addgene full sequence | sequence record 324728 | Addgene NGS Result
CGCCATTCTGCCTGGGGACGTCGGAGCAAGCTTGATTTAGGTGACACTATAGAATACAAGCTACTTGTTC
TTTTTGCAGGATCCACCATGAGCTGCGGAGACTCGGGCATCAGGAGGATCCTCCGCGCGTCCAAGCGCTT
CAGGTCCACCAAAGGAGCATCTAAGGCGCGGCGTGATCAGATGAACAGTGAGATACGGAACCTGCGAGCG
CTGCTGCCCATCAGCCCAGAGCACAGACTCTCATACCTGCACAGCATGAGCATCACCTGCACCTACATCA
GGAAGAGTGTGGAGCTGAGAGGTGTGTGTGAGGAATCCACAGTTTTTTCTGCCGTGAATGGATGTGTCCC
GCAGGACTGTGCTCTACAGGACTGTGCTCTACAGGAGTGTGTTCTGCAGGAGTGTGTTCTGCAGGAGTGT
GTTCTGCAGGAGTGTGTTCTGCAGGCTCTGCCGGGGTTTATCGTTGCCTTTACCACAGATGGAAAACTGC
TGTATGTGTCTGAGAACGTACACGAGTATCTGGGTCTGTCCATGGTGGACGTTCTCCAGAGCGACTCTTT
CTTCGATATGCTGGACCGCAGTGATGTGGAGGCGGTGAGGAGTGTGTTAGCTGACGCCAGTCCTTCAGGA
GAGCGGTGGGTTGTGTGTCGTATGCTGGTGTCTAAAGCGATGCGTCTGCGGAGCTCCTGCTGCCCCCTGC
TGGTGCGGATCCGTCTGCGGGACGGAGTGTGTGTGTCGCTCTGCAGACCCACCGCTGACCGGCTGCCGGC
GCGCAACGCTGACTTCCACACACACCACAGCGCAGACATGAGGCTCGCCAGCGCATCCTCCAGTGTGTTG
TTCCACCTGGGCTTCTCAGCGGACGAGCTGATTGGTCGATCCTGGTACGAGCTCCTGCACCCCGACGACC
TCCGACACGCTGCTGACCGCCACGCCGCAATCCTTGCAGCCGCCACAGCAGACGCAGAGATGCTGATCCG
GGTTCAGTGTAAGGATCTGTCCTGGGTGTGGATGTACACACACGCATCAGCAACAGCAGAGCGGGACGCG
ATCAGCTGCTCCAACTACATGATCAGTGAAGCAGAGGCAGTGTATCTGCAGCAGAGACTCTCCTCCTCCT
CCTCCTCCTCCTCCTCCTCTGCCTCTCCTCAGTGTAGCTCCGTCTCGGACAGCAGTGATGCCCACAGCGC
ACACACACTCTTCTGCACGCCGCCCTACAGCCCCACTTCCTCTCAGTGCTCTGACTTCCTGTCTGAAGGT
TATGGCTCTCTGGAGGCGCTGGTGGATTCTGCCTTCTGCTCTCCGCCGTACCCGCCGCTGTTCCCCAACC
CATGCTGCACCCCCACTGTCTGCCCACCGGACACTGCCCTGGACCCCGCTCGGCTCTGCCCGCCAGATTC
TGCCCTGGTCCCCGCTGCGCTCTGTCCGCCGGACGCTGCCCTGGACCCCACTCAGCTCTGCCCGCCGGGA
GCTGCCCTGGACCCCACTCTGCTCTGCCCGCCGGGAGCTGCCCTGGACCCCACTCAGCTCTGCCTGCCGG
ACGGTGCCTTGGTCCCTGCTGTGTTCTGCCCGCCGAACGGTGCCCTGGTCCCTGCCCGGCTCTGCCCGTC
AGATGCTGCCCTGGTCCCCGCTGCACTCGGTCGGCCGGACGCTGCCCTGGTGCCTGTGTGTCGGCCACTG
CAGGTGTGTGAGTGCCCTCTGGATGGCGCTGTGCCGCTGGAGGACCTCAGCATGTTCCCGCTGCCGCAGG
GCGGAGGCTCTCGTCTGATGCCGCCTGAAGCATCACCCACTACCCACACACACTTCTCGTATGATGCAGC
ACAGCAGGCGGGGATCGGCACGTTGGCAATGCAGATACACACACTCATCTGCAGCTTCGATGCGTACAGC
GCCGCACGACACACACACTCTCACCACACCTCCTGCTGGGCACCAGAGCCACTGCTGGACGAGGGCATCA
TCGACAGCATCCTCAGAGAGCTGGACAGCACACACACTGATGCACACACACTGATCTAGAACTATAGTGA
GTCGTATTACGTAGATCCAGACATGATAAGATACATTGATGAGTTTGGACAAACCACAACTAGAATGCAG
TGAAAAAAATGCTTTATTTGTGAAATTTGTGATGCTATTGCTTTATTTGTAACCATTATAAGCTGCAATA
AACAAGTTAACAACAACAATTGCATTCATTTTATGTTTCAGGTTCAGGGGGAGGTGTGGGAGGTTTTTTA
ATTCGCGGCCGCGGCGCCAATGCATTGGGCCCGGTACCCAGCTTTTGTTCCCTTTAGTGAGGGTTAATTG
CGCGCTTGGCGTAATCATGGTCATAGCTGTTTCCTGTGTGAAATTGTTATCCGCTCACAATTCCACACAA
CATACGAGCCGGGAGCATAAAGTGTAAAGCCTGGGGTGCCTAATGAGTGAGCTAACTCACATTAATTGCG
TTGCGCTCACTGCCCGCTTTCCAGTCGGGAAACCTGTCGTGCCAGCTGCATTAATGAATCGGCCAACGCG
CGGGGAGAGGCGGTTTGCGTATTGGGCGCTCTTCCGCTTCCTCGCTCACTGACTCGCTGCGCTCGGTCGT
TCGGCTGCGGCGAGCGGTATCAGCTCACTCAAAGGCGGTAATACGGTTATCCACAGAATCAGGGGATAAC
GCAGGAAAGAACATGTGAGCAAAAGGCCAGCAAAAGGCCAGGAACCGTAAAAAGGCCGCGTTGCTGGCGT
TTTTCCATAGGCTCCGCCCCCCTGACGAGCATCACAAAAATCGACGCTCAAGTCAGAGGTGGCGAAACCC
GACAGGACTATAAAGATACCAGGCGTTTCCCCCTGGAAGCTCCCTCGTGCGCTCTCCTGTTCCGACCCTG
CCGCTTACCGGATACCTGTCCGCCTTTCTCCCTTCGGGAAGCGTGGCGCTTTCTCATAGCTCACGCTGTA
GGTATCTCAGTTCGGTGTAGGTCGTTCGCTCCAAGCTGGGCTGTGTGCACGAACCCCCCGTTCAGCCCGA
CCGCTGCGCCTTATCCGGTAACTATCGTCTTGAGTCCAACCCGGTAAGACACGACTTATCGCCACTGGCA
GCAGCCACTGGTAACAGGATTAGCAGAGCGAGGTATGTAGGCGGTGCTACAGAGTTCTTGAAGTGGTGGC
CTAACTACGGCTACACTAGAAGAACAGTATTTGGTATCTGCGCTCTGCTGAAGCCAGTTACCTTCGGAAA
AAGAGTTGGTAGCTCTTGATCCGGCAAACAAACCACCGCTGGTAGCGGTGGTTTTTTTGTTTGCAAGCAG
CAGATTACGCGCAGAAAAAAAGGATCTCAAGAAGATCCTTTGATCTTTTCTACGGGGTCTGACGCTCAGT
GGAACGAAAACTCACGTTAAGGGATTTTGGTCATGAGATTATCAAAAAGGATCTTCACCTAGATCCTTTT
AAATTAAAAATGAAGTTTTAAATCAATCTAAAGTATATATGAGTAAACTTGGTCTGACAGTTACCAATGC
TTAATCAGTGAGGCACCTATCTCAGCGATCTGTCTATTTCGTTCATCCATAGTTGCCTGACTCCCCGTCG
TGTAGATAACTACGATACGGGAGGGCTTACCATCTGGCCCCAGTGCTGCAATGATACCGCGAGACCCACG
CTCACCGGCTCCAGATTTATCAGCAATAAACCAGCCAGCCGGAAGGGCCGAGCGCAGAAGTGGTCCTGCA
ACTTTATCCGCCTCCATCCAGTCTATTAATTGTTGCCGGGAAGCTAGAGTAAGTAGTTCGCCAGTTAATA
GTTTGCGCAACGTTGTTGCCATTGCTACAGGCATCGTGGTGTCACGCTCGTCGTTTGGTATGGCTTCATT
CAGCTCCGGTTCCCAACGATCAAGGCGAGTTACATGATCCCCCATGTTGTGCAAAAAAGCGGTTAGCTCC
TTCGGTCCTCCGATCGTTGTCAGAAGTAAGTTGGCCGCAGTGTTATCACTCATGGTTATGGCAGCACTGC
ATAATTCTCTTACTGTCATGCCATCCGTAAGATGCTTTTCTGTGACTGGTGAGTACTCAACCAAGTCATT
CTGAGAATAGTGTATGCGGCGACCGAGTTGCTCTTGCCCGGCGTCAATACGGGATAATACCGCGCCACAT
AGCAGAACTTTAAAAGTGCTCATCATTGGAAAACGTTCTTCGGGGCGAAAACTCTCAAGGATCTTACCGC
TGTTGAGATCCAGTTCGATGTAACCCACTCGTGCACCCAACTGATCTTCAGCATCTTTTACTTTCACCAG
CGTTTCTGGGTGAGCAAAAACAGGAAGGCAAAATGCCGCAAAAAAGGGAATAAGGGCGACACGGAAATGT
TGAATACTCATACTCTTCCTTTTTCAATATTATTGAAGCATTTATCAGGGTTATTGTCTCATGAGCGGAT
ACATATTTGAATGTATTTAGAAAAATAAACAAATAGGGGTTCCGCGCACATTTCCCCGAAAAGTGCCACC
TAAATTGTAAGCGTTAATATTTTGTTAAAATTCGCGTTAAATTTTTGTTAAATCAGCTCATTTTTTAACC
AATAGGCCGAAATCGGCAAAATCCCTTATAAATCAAAAGAATAGACCGAGATAGGGT
[37 nt withheld, positions 4608-4644]
AAAGAACGTGGACTCCAACGTCAAAGG
[49 nt withheld, positions 4672-4720]
T
[91 nt withheld, positions 4722-4812]
G
[124 nt withheld, positions 4814-4937]
CCCATTCGCCATTCAGGCTGCGCAACTGTTGGGAAGGGCGATCGGTGCGGGCCTCTTCGCTATTACGCCA
GTCGACCGCCAATTCAATATGGCGTATATGGACTCATGCCAATTCAATATGGTGGATCTGGACCTGTGCC
AATTCAATATGGCGTATATGGACTCGTGCCAATTCAATATGGTGGATCTGGACCCCAGCCAATTCAATAT
GGCGGACTTGGCACCATGCCAATTCAATATGGCGGACCTGGCACTGTGCCAACTGGGGAGGGGTCTACTT
GGCACGGTGCCAAGTTTGAGGAGGGGTCTTGGCCCTGTGCCAAGTCCGCCATATTGAATTGGCATGGTGC
CAATAATGGCGGCCATATTGGCTATATGCCAGGATCAATATATAGGCAATATCCAATATGGCCCTATGCC
AATATGGCTATTGGCCAGGTTCAATACTATGTATTGGCCCTATGCCATATAGTATTCCATATATGGGTTT
TCCTATTGACGTAGATAGCCCCTCCCAATGGGCGGTCCCATATACCATATATGGGGCTTCCTAATACCGC
CCATAGCCACTCCCCCATTGACGTCAATGGTCTCTATATATGGTCTTTCCTATTGACGTCATATGGGCGG
TCCTATTGACGTATATGGCGCCTCCCCCATTGACGTCAATTACGGTAAATGGCCCGCCTGGCTCAATGCC
CATTGACGTCAATAGGACCACCCACCATTGACGTCAATGGGATGGCTCATTGCCCATTCATATCCGTTCT
CACGCCCCCTATTGACGTCAATGACGGTAAATGGCCCACTTGGCAGTACATCAATATCTATTAATAGTAA
CTTGGCAAGTACATTACTATTGGAAGTACGCCAGGGTACATTGGCAGTACTCCCATTGACGTCAATGGCG
GTAAATGGCCCGCGATGGCTGCCAAGTACATCCCCATTGACGTCAATGGGGAGGGGCAATGACGCAAATG
GGCGTTCCATTGACGTAAATGGGCGGTAGGCGTGCCTAATGGGAGGTCTATATAAGCAATGCTCGTTTAG
GGAAC
